>Addgene plasmid #141339 | pLD-puro-Cn-VA-NHEJ1-WT | addgene full sequence | sequence record 299728 | Addgene NGS Result
GTGATGCGGTTTTGGCAGTACATCAATGGGCGTGGATAGCGGTTTGACTCACGGGGATTTCCAAGTCTCC
ACCCCATTGACGTCAATGGGAGTTTGTTTTGGCACCAAAATCAACGGGACTTTCCAAAATGTCGTAACAA
CTCCGCCCCATTGACGCAAATGGGCGGTAGGCGTGTACGGTGGGAGGTCTATATAAGCAGAGCTCGTTTA
GTGAACCGTCAGATCGCCTGGAGACGCCATCCACGCTGTGCTAGCACCATGGACTACAAAGACCATGACG
GTGATTATAAAGATCATGACATCGATTACAAGGATGACGATGACAAGCCTGCAGGAGAAAATCTGTACTT
CCAGGGGAGAGGAGGCAGCGAGAACCTGTACTTTCAGGGGCCTGCAGGAAGACATCACCATCACCATCAC
AGCGGCGGAAGATGGAGCCACCCTCAGTTCGAGAAGGGAGGAGGAAGCGGCGGAGGCAGCGGAGGAGGAA
GCTGGAGCCACCCGCAGTTCGAGAAAGCGATCGCCAGAGAGCTGTTCAACCTGCTGGGCGAGAACCAGCC
CCCCGTGGTGATCAAGGCGATCGCCACCGGTATGGAAGAACTGGAGCAAGGCCTGTTGATGCAGCCATGG
GCGTGGCTACAGCTTGCAGAGAACTCCCTCTTGGCCAAGGTTTTTATCACCAAGCAGGGCTATGCCTTGT
TGGTTTCAGATCTTCAACAGGTGTGGCATGAACAGGTGGACACTAGTGTGGTCAGCCAGCGAGCCAAGGA
GCTGAACAAGCGGCTCACTGCTCCTCCTGCAGCTTTCCTCTGTCATTTGGATAATCTCCTTCGCCCATTG
TTGAAGGACGCTGCTCACCCTAGCGAAGCTACCTTCTCCTGTGATTGTGTGGCAGATGCACTGATTCTAC
GGGTGCGAAGTGAGCTCTCTGGCCTCCCCTTCTATTGGAATTTCCACTGCATGCTAGCTAGTCCTTCCCT
GGTCTCCCAACATTTGATTCGTCCTCTGATGGGCATGAGTCTGGCATTACAGTGCCAAGTGAGGGAGCTA
GCAACGTTACTTCATATGAAAGACCTAGAGATCCAAGACTACCAGGAGAGTGGGGCTACGCTGATTCGAG
ATCGATTGAAGACAGAACCATTTGAAGAAAATTCCTTCTTGGAACAATTTATGATAGAGAAACTGCCAGA
GGCATGCAGCATTGGTGATGGAAAGCCCTTTGTCATGAATCTGCAGGATCTGTATATGGCAGTCACCACA
CAAGAGGTCCAAGTGGGACAGAAGCATCAAGGCGCTGGAGATCCTCATACCTCAAACAGTGCTTCCCTGC
AAGGAATCGATAGCCAATGTGTAAACCAGCCAGAACAACTGGTCTCCTCAGCCCCAACCCTCTCAGCACC
TGAGAAAGAGTCCACGGGTACTTCAGGCCCTCTGCAGAGACCTCAGCTGTCAAAGGTCAAGAGGAAGAAG
CCAAGGGGTCTCTTCAGTTAATCTAGATGGGGTGGCTTCGAATTCTCGACCTCGAGACAAATGGCAGTAT
TCATCCACAATTTTAAAAGAAAAGGGGGGATTGGGGGGTACAGTGCAGGGGAAAGAATAGTAGACATAAT
AGCAACAGACATACAAACTAAAGAATTACAAAAACAAATTACAAAAATTCAAAATTTTCGGGTTTATTAC
AGGGACAGCAGAGATCCACTTTGGCCGCGGCTCGAGGGGGTTGGGGTTGCGCCTTTTCCAAGGCAGCCCT
GGGTTTGCGCAGGGACGCGGCTGCTCTGGGCGTGGTTCCGGGAAACGCAGCGGCGCCGACCCTGGGTCTC
GCACATTCTTCACGTCCGTTCGCAGCGTCACCCGGATCTTCGCCGCTACCCTTGTGGGCCCCCCGGCGAC
GCTTCCTGCTCCGCCCCTAAGTCGGGAAGGTTCCTTGCGGTTCGCGGCGTGCCGGACGTGACAAACGGAA
GCCGCACGTCTCACTAGTACCCTCGCAGACGGACAGCGCCAGGGAGCAATGGCAGCGCGCCGACCGCGAT
GGGCTGTGGCCAATAGCGGCTGCTCAGCAGGGCGCGCCGAGAGCAGCGGCCGGGAAGGGGCGGTGCGGGA
GGCGGGGTGTGGGGCGGTAGTGTGGGCCCTGTTCCTGCCCGCGCGGTGTTCCGCATTCTGCAAGCCTCCG
GAGCGCACGTCGGCAGTCGGCTCCCTCGTTGACCGAATCACCGACCTCTCTCCCCAGGGGGATCCACCGG
AGCTTACCATGACCGAGTACAAGCCCACGGTGCGCCTCGCCACCCGCGACGACGTCCCCAGGGCCGTACG
CACCCTCGCCGCCGCGTTCGCCGACTACCCCGCCACGCGCCACACCGTCGATCCGGACCGCCACATCGAG
CGGGTCACCGAGCTGCAAGAACTCTTCCTCACGCGCGTCGGGCTCGACATCGGCAAGGTGTGGGTCGCGG
ACGACGGCGCCGCGGTGGCGGTCTGGACCACGCCGGAGAGCGTCGAAGCGGGGGCGGTGTTCGCCGAGAT
CGGCCCGCGCATGGCCGAGTTGAGCGGTTCCCGGCTGGCCGCGCAGCAACAGATGGAAGGCCTCCTGGCG
CCGCACCGGCCCAAGGAGCCCGCGTGGTTCCTGGCCACCGTCGGCGTCTCGCCCGACCACCAGGGCAAGG
GTCTGGGCAGCGCCGTCGTGCTCCCCGGAGTGGAGGCGGCCGAGCGCGCCGGGGTGCCCGCCTTCCTGGA
GACCTCCGCGCCCCGCAACCTCCCCTTCTACGAGCGGCTCGGCTTCACCGTCACCGCCGACGTCGAGGTG
CCCGAAGGACCGCGCACCTGGTGCATGACCCGCAAGCCCGGTGCCTGACGCCCGCCCCACGACCCGCAGC
GCCCGACCGAAAGGAGCGCACGACCCCATGCATCGGTACCTTTAAGACCAATGACTTACAAGGCAGCTGT
AGATCTTAGCCACTTTTTAAAAGAAAAGGGGGGACTGGAAGGGCTAATTCACTCCCAACGAAGACAAGAT
CTGCTTTTTGCTTGTACTGGGTCTCTCTGGTTAGACCAGATCTGAGCCTGGGAGCTCTCTGGCTAACTAG
GGAACCCACTGCTTAAGCCTCAATAAAGCTTGCCTTGAGTGCTTCAAGTAGTGTGTGCCCGTCTGTTGTG
TGACTCTGGTAACTAGAGATCCCTCAGACCCTTTTAGTCAGTGTGGAAAATCTCTAGCAGTAGTAGTTCA
TGTCATCTTATTATTCAGTATTTATAACTTGCAAAGAAATGAATATCAGAGAGTGAGAGGAACTTGTTTA
TTGCAGCTTATAATGGTTACAAATAAAGCAATAGCATCACAAATTTCACAAATAAAGCATTTTTTTCACT
GCATTCTAGTTGTGGTTTGTCCAAACTCATCAATGTATCTTATCATGTCTGGCTCTAGCTATCCCGCCCC
TAACTCCGCCCATCCCGCCCCTAACTCCGCCCAGTTCCGCCCATTCTCCGCCCCATGGCTGACTAATTTT
TTTTATTTATGCAGAGGCCGAGGCCGCCTCGGCCTCTGAGCTATTCCAGAAGTAGTGAGGAGGCTTTTTT
GGAGGCCTAGGGACGTACCCAATTCGCCCTATAGTGAGTCGTATTACGCGCGCTCACTGGCCGTCGTTTT
ACAACGTCGTGACTGGGAAAACCCTGGCGTTACCCAACTTAATCGCCTTGCAGCACATCCCCCTTTCGCC
AGCTGGCGTAATAGCGAAGAGGCCCGCACCGATCGCCCTTCCCAACAGTTGCGCAGCCTGAATGGCGAAT
GGG
[124 nt withheld, positions 3784-3907]
C
[91 nt withheld, positions 3909-3999]
A
[49 nt withheld, positions 4001-4049]
CCTTTGACGTTGGAGTCCACGTTCTTT
[37 nt withheld, positions 4077-4113]
ACCCTATCTCGGTCTATTCTTTTGATTTATAAGGGATTTTGCCGATTTCGGCCTATTGGTTAAAAAATGA
GCTGATTTAACAAAAATTTAACGCGAATTTTAACAAAATATTAACGCTTACAATTTAGGTGGCACTTTTC
GGGGAAATGTGCGCGGAACCCCTATTTGTTTATTTTTCTAAATACATTCAAATATGTATCCGCTCATGAG
ACAATAACCCTGATAAATGCTTCAATAATATTGAAAAAGGAAGAGTATGAGTATTCAACATTTCCGTGTC
GCCCTTATTCCCTTTTTTGCGGCATTTTGCCTTCCTGTTTTTGCTCACCCAGAAACGCTGGTGAAAGTAA
AAGATGCTGAAGATCAGTTGGGTGCACGAGTGGGTTACATCGAACTGGATCTCAACAGCGGTAAGATCCT
TGAGAGTTTTCGCCCCGAAGAACGTTTTCCAATGATGAGCACTTTTAAAGTTCTGCTATGTGGCGCGGTA
TTATCCCGTATTGACGCCGGGCAAGAGCAACTCGGTCGCCGCATACACTATTCTCAGAATGACTTGGTTG
AGTACTCACCAGTCACAGAAAAGCATCTTACGGATGGCATGACAGTAAGAGAATTATGCAGTGCTGCCAT
AACCATGAGTGATAACACTGCGGCCAACTTACTTCTGACAACGATCGGAGGACCGAAGGAGCTAACCGCT
TTTTTGCACAACATGGGGGATCATGTAACTCGCCTTGATCGTTGGGAACCGGAGCTGAATGAAGCCATAC
CAAACGACGAGCGTGACACCACGATGCCTGTAGCAATGGCAACAACGTTGCGCAAACTATTAACTGGCGA
ACTACTTACTCTAGCTTCCCGGCAACAATTAATAGACTGGATGGAGGCGGATAAAGTTGCAGGACCACTT
CTGCGCTCGGCCCTTCCGGCTGGCTGGTTTATTGCTGATAAATCTGGAGCCGGTGAGCGTGGGTCTCGCG
GTATCATTGCAGCACTGGGGCCAGATGGTAAGCCCTCCCGTATCGTAGTTATCTACACGACGGGGAGTCA
GGCAACTATGGATGAACGAAATAGACAGATCGCTGAGATAGGTGCCTCACTGATTAAGCATTGGTAACTG
TCAGACCAAGTTTACTCATATATACTTTAGATTGATTTAAAACTTCATTTTTAATTTAAAAGGATCTAGG
TGAAGATCCTTTTTGATAATCTCATGACCAAAATCCCTTAACGTGAGTTTTCGTTCCACTGAGCGTCAGA
CCCCGTAGAAAAGATCAAAGGATCTTCTTGAGATCCTTTTTTTCTGCGCGTAATCTGCTGCTTGCAAACA
AAAAAACCACCGCTACCAGCGGTGGTTTGTTTGCCGGATCAAGAGCTACCAACTCTTTTTCCGAAGGTAA
CTGGCTTCAGCAGAGCGCAGATACCAAATACTGTTCTTCTAGTGTAGCCGTAGTTAGGCCACCACTTCAA
GAACTCTGTAGCACCGCCTACATACCTCGCTCTGCTAATCCTGTTACCAGTGGCTGCTGCCAGTGGCGAT
AAGTCGTGTCTTACCGGGTTGGACTCAAGACGATAGTTACCGGATAAGGCGCAGCGGTCGGGCTGAACGG
GGGGTTCGTGCACACAGCCCAGCTTGGAGCGAACGACCTACACCGAACTGAGATACCTACAGCGTGAGCT
ATGAGAAAGCGCCACGCTTCCCGAAGGGAGAAAGGCGGACAGGTATCCGGTAAGCGGCAGGGTCGGAACA
GGAGAGCGCACGAGGGAGCTTCCAGGGGGAAACGCCTGGTATCTTTATAGTCCTGTCGGGTTTCGCCACC
TCTGACTTGAGCGTCGATTTTTGTGATGCTCGTCAGGGGGGCGGAGCCTATGGAAAAACGCCAGCAACGC
GGCCTTTTTACGGTTCCTGGCCTTTTGCTGGCCTTTTGCTCACATGTTCTTTCCTGCGTTATCCCCTGAT
TCTGTGGATAACCGTATTACCGCCTTTGAGTGAGCTGATACCGCTCGCCGCAGCCGAACGACCGAGCGCA
GCGAGTCAGTGAGCGAGGAAGCGGAAGAGCGCCCAATACGCAAACCGCCTCTCCCCGCGCGTTGGCCGAT
TCATTAATGCAGCTGGCACGACAGGTTTCCCGACTGGAAAGCGGGCAGTGAGCGCAACGCAATTAATGTG
AGTTAGCTCACTCATTAGGCACCCCAGGCTTTACACTTTATGCTTCCGGCTCGTATGTTGTGTGGAATTG
TGAGCGGATAACAATTTCACACAGGAAACAGCTATGACCATGATTACGCCAAGCGCGCAATTAACCCTCA
CTAAAGGGAACAAAAGCTGGAGCTGCAAGCTTAATGTAGTCTTATGCAATACTCTTGTAGTCTTGCAACA
TGGTAACGATGAGTTAGCAACATGCCTTACAAGGAGAGAAAAAGCACCGTGCATGCCGATTGGTGGAAGT
AAGGTGGTACGATCGTGCCTTATTAGGAAGGCAACAGACGGGTCTGACATGGATTGGACGAACCACTGAA
TTGCCGCATTGCAGAGATATTGTATTTAAGTGCCTAGCTCGATACATAAACGGGTCTCTCTGGTTAGACC
AGATCTGAGCCTGGGAGCTCTCTGGCTAACTAGGGAACCCACTGCTTAAGCCTCAATAAAGCTTGCCTTG
AGTGCTTCAAGTAGTGTGTGCCCGTCTGTTGTGTGACTCTGGTAACTAGAGATCCCTCAGACCCTTTTAG
TCAGTGTGGAAAATCTCTAGCAGTGGCGCCCGAACAGGGACTTGAAAGCGAAAGGGAAACCAGAGGAGCT
CTCTCGACGCAGGACTCGGCTTGCTGAAGCGCGCACGGCAAGAGGCGAGGGGCGGCGACTGGTGAGTACG
CCAAAAATTTTGACTAGCGGAGGCTAGAAGGAGAGAGATGGGTGCGAGAGCGTCAGTATTAAGCGGGGGA
GAATTAGATCGCGATGGGAAAAAATTCGGTTAAGGCCAGGGGGAAAGAAAAAATATAAATTAAAACATAT
AGTATGGGCAAGCAGGGAGCTAGAACGATTCGCAGTTAATCCTGGCCTGTTAGAAACATCAGAAGGCTGT
AGACAAATACTGGGACAGCTACAACCATCCCTTCAGACAGGATCAGAAGAACTTAGATCATTATATAATA
CAGTAGCAACCCTCTATTGTGTGCATCAAAGGATAGAGATAAAAGACACCAAGGAAGCTTTAGACAAGAT
AGAGGAAGAGCAAAACAAAAGTAAGACCACCGCACAGCAAGCGGCCGCTGATCTTCAGACCTGGAGGAGG
AGATATGAGGGACAATTGGAGAAGTGAATTATATAAATATAAAGTAGTAAAAATTGAACCATTAGGAGTA
GCACCCACCAAGGCAAAGAGAAGAGTGGTGCAGAGAGAAAAAAGAGCAGTGGGAATAGGAGCTTTGTTCC
TTGGGTTCTTGGGAGCAGCAGGAAGCACTATGGGCGCAGCGTCAATGACGCTGACGGTACAGGCCAGACA
ATTATTGTCTGGTATAGTGCAGCAGCAGAACAATTTGCTGAGGGCTATTGAGGCGCAACAGCATCTGTTG
CAACTCACAGTCTGGGGCATCAAGCAGCTCCAGGCAAGAATCCTGGCTGTGGAAAGATACCTAAAGGATC
AACAGCTCCTGGGGATTTGGGGTTGCTCTGGAAAACTCATTTGCACCACTGCTGTGCCTTGGAATGCTAG
TTGGAGTAATAAATCTCTGGAACAGATTTGGAATCACACGACCTGGATGGAGTGGGACAGAGAAATTAAC
AATTACACAAGCTTAATACACTCCTTAATTGAAGAATCGCAAAACCAGCAAGAAAAGAATGAACAAGAAT
TATTGGAATTAGATAAATGGGCAAGTTTGTGGAATTGGTTTAACATAACAAATTGGCTGTGGTATATAAA
ATTATTCATAATGATAGTAGGAGGCTTGGTAGGTTTAAGAATAGTTTTTGCTGTACTTTCTATAGTGAAT
AGAGTTAGGCAGGGATATTCACCATTATCGTTTCAGACCCACCTCCCAACCCCGAGGGGACCCGACAGGC
CCGAAGGAATAGAAGAAGAAGGTGGAGAGAGAGACAGAGACAGATCCATTCGATTAGTGAACGGATCTCG
ACGGTATCGATCACGAGACTAGCCTCGAGCGGCCGCCCCCTTCACCGAGGGCCTATTTCCCATGATTCCT
TCATATTTGCATATACGATACAAGGCTGTTAGAGAGATAATTGGAATTAATTTGACTGTAAACACAAAGA
TATTAGTACAAAATACGTGACGTAGAAAGTAATAATTTCTTGGGTAGTTTGCAGTTTTAAAATTATGTTT
TAAAATGGACTATCATATGTTGACTAGTTATTAATAGTAATCAATTACGGGGTCATTAGTTCATAGCCCA
TATATGGAGTTCCGCGTTACATAACTTACGGTAAATGGCCCGCCTGGCTGACCGCCCAACGACCCCCGCC
CATTGACGTCAATAATGACGTATGTTCCCATAGTAACGCCAATAGGGACTTTCCATTGACGTCAATGGGT
GGAGTATTTACGGTAAACTGCCCACTTGGCAGTACATCAAGTGTATCATATGCCAAGTACGCCCCCTATT
GACGTCAATGACGGTAAATGGCCCGCCTGGCATTATGCCCAGTACATGACCTTATGGGACTTTCCTACTT
GGCAGTACATCTACGTATTAGTCATCGCTATTACCATG
Features (pLannotate 1.2.2; 31 found; start..end, strand, type, name):
      1..204     +  promoter       CMV promoter: human cytomegalovirus (CMV) immediate early promoter
    262..327     +  CDS            3xFLAG: three tandem FLAG® epitope tags, followed by an enterokinase cleavage site
    403..420     +  CDS            7xHis (fragment): 6xHis affinity tag
    493..512     +  CDS            Strep-Tag II (fragment): peptide that binds Strep-Tactin®, an engineered form of streptavidin
    592..1488    +  CDS            NHEJ1: NHEJ1_HUMAN - Also known as XLF. Experimental evidence at protein level: Swiss-Prot protein existence level 1. DNA repair protein involved in DNA nonhomologous end joining (NHEJ) required for double-strand break (DSB) repair and V(D)J recombination. May serve as a bridge between XRCC4 and the other NHEJ factors located at DNA ends, or may participate in reconfiguration of the end bound NHEJ factors to allow XRCC4 access to the DNA termini. It may act in concert with XRCC6/XRCC5 (Ku) to stimulate XRCC4-mediated joining of blunt ends and several types of mismatched ends that are noncomplementary
   1551..1668    +  misc_feature   cPPT/CTS: central polypurine tract and central termination sequence of HIV-1
   1717..2227    +  promoter       hPGK promoter: human phosphoglycerate kinase 1 promoter
   2249..2848    +  CDS            PuroR: puromycin N-acetyltransferase; pac from Streptomyces alboniger; confers resistance to puromycin
   2891..2974    +  CDS            nef (fragment): NEF_HV1Z2 - Experimental evidence at protein level: Swiss-Prot protein existence level 1. Extracellular Nef protein targets CD4(+) T-lymphocytes for apoptosis by interacting with CXCR4 surface receptors. From Human immunodeficiency virus type 1 group M subtype D (isolate Z2/CDC-Z34) (HIV-1).
   2976..3209    +  LTR            3' LTR (ΔU3): self-inactivating 3' long terminal repeat (LTR) from HIV-1
   3281..3402    +  polyA_signal   SV40 poly(A) signal: SV40 polyadenylation signal
   3442..3577    +  rep_origin     SV40 ori: SV40 origin of replication
   3598..3616    -  promoter       T7 promoter: promoter for bacteriophage T7 RNA polymerase
   3624..3779    +  CDS            lacZα (fragment): LacZα fragment of β-galactosidase; lacZ fragment
   3784..4212    +  rep_origin     f1 ori (sequence partly withheld): f1 bacteriophage origin of replication; arrow indicates direction of (+) strand synthesis
   4265..4369    +  promoter       AmpR promoter: bla
   4370..5230    +  CDS            AmpR: β-lactamase; bla; confers resistance to ampicillin, carbenicillin, and related antibiotics
   5401..5989    +  rep_origin     ori: high-copy-number ColE1/pMB1/pBR322/pUC origin of replication
   6172..6264    +  CDS            lacI (fragment): lac repressor; lacI; The lac repressor binds to the lac operator to inhibit transcription in E. coli. This inhibition can be relieved by adding lactose or isopropyl-β-D-thiogalactopyranoside (IPTG).
   6277..6298    +  protein_bind   CAP binding site: CAP binding activates transcription in the presence of cAMP. E. coli catabolite activator protein
   6313..6343    +  promoter       lac promoter: promoter for the E. coli lac operon
   6351..6367    +  protein_bind   lac operator: The lac repressor binds to the lac operator to inhibit transcription in E. coli. This inhibition can be relieved by adding lactose or isopropyl-β-D-thiogalactopyranoside (IPTG). lac repressor encoded by lacI
   6412..6430    +  promoter       T3 promoter: promoter for bacteriophage T3 RNA polymerase
   6458..6684    +  promoter       RSV promoter: Rous sarcoma virus enhancer/promoter
   6685..6865    +  LTR            5' LTR (truncated): truncated 5' long terminal repeat (LTR) from HIV-1
   6912..7037    +  misc_feature   HIV-1 Ψ: packaging signal of human immunodeficiency virus type 1
   7021..7384    +  CDS            HIV-1 gag (fragment): gag protein from human immunodeficiency virus 1; gag
   7530..7763    +  misc_feature   RRE: The Rev response element (RRE) of HIV-1 allows for Rev-dependent mRNA export from the nucleus to the cytoplasm.
   8140..8240    +  CDS            Rev (fragment): human immunodeficiency virus 1 (HIV-1) Rev protein; rev; enhances nuclear export of unspliced and incompletely spliced viral mRNAs
   8290..8472    +  promoter       U6 promoter (fragment): RNA polymerase III promoter for human U6 snRNA
   8538..8841    +  enhancer       CMV enhancer: human cytomegalovirus immediate early enhancer
