[The description below was written by a language model from this plasmid's Addgene catalogue record and pLannotate feature annotations shown in this document.]
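Description:
pLD-puro-Cn-VA-NHEJ1-WT is a third-generation-style, self-inactivating HIV-1 lentiviral vector built on the pLD-puro-CnVA backbone for expressing tagged wild-type human NHEJ1 (XLF) in mammalian cells. The viral genome is transcribed from an RSV promoter fused to a truncated 5' LTR and carries the Ψ packaging signal with a gag fragment, the Rev response element for Rev-dependent nuclear export, a cPPT/CTS element and a ΔU3 3' LTR, which disables LTR promoter activity after integration. An SV40 poly(A) signal and SV40 origin follow the 3' LTR. In bacteria the plasmid is maintained through a ColE1/pUC-type origin and ampicillin resistance, and it also contains an f1 origin. The catalogue lists it as low copy despite the pUC-type origin annotation.

Within the provirus, the CMV enhancer/promoter drives the NHEJ1 coding sequence fused at its N terminus to the backbone-encoded VA tag, recorded as 3xFLAG, two TEV protease sites, 6xHis and two Strep tags. The feature table detects the 3xFLAG, His and Strep-Tag II portions upstream of NHEJ1. Such a composite tag allows sequential affinity purification with protease release, as well as immunodetection. A fragment of a U6 promoter lies just upstream of the CMV enhancer, a backbone remnant with no stated function. Downstream of the insert, a human PGK promoter drives puromycin N-acetyltransferase so that transduced cells can be selected.

NHEJ1 acts in non-homologous end joining repair of DNA double-strand breaks, and this construct serves as the wild-type form for expression in mammalian cells. The recorded sizes are not fully consistent. The catalogue total is smaller than both the stated backbone size and the sequenced record, and the annotated NHEJ1 CDS is shorter than the listed insert size.
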