Addgene plasmid #141339: pLD-puro-Cn-VA-NHEJ1-WT
Purpose: Lentiviral vector for expression of human NHEJ1-WT in mammalian cells
Depositing lab: Mohan Babu. Depositing organization: University of Regina. Publication: The conserved Tpk1 regulates non-homologous end joining double-strand break repair by phosphorylation of Nej1, a homolog of the human XLF. Jessulat M, Amin S, Hooshyar M, Malty R, Moutaoufik MT, Zilocchi M, Istace Z, Phanse S, Aoki H, Omidi K, Burnside D, Samanfar B, Aly KA, Golshani A, Babu M. Nucleic Acids Res. 2021 Jul 9. pii: 6318499. doi: 10.1093/nar/gkab585. PubMed 34244791.
Backbone
  Vector backbone: pLD-puro-CnVA
  Backbone manufacturer: Addgene # 24587
  Backbone size w/o insert (bp): 9418
  Total vector size (bp): 8598
  Vector type: Mammalian Expression, Lentiviral
  Selectable markers: Puromycin
Growth in bacteria
  Bacterial resistance: Ampicillin, 100 μg/mL
  Growth temperature: 30°C
  Growth strain: NEB Stable
  Growth instructions: Grow for no longer than 16 hr
  Copy number: Low Copy
Gene/Insert
  Gene/Insert name: NHEJ1
  Species: H. sapiens (human)
  Insert size (bp): 1233
  GenBank ID: 79840
  Entrez Gene: NHEJ1 (a.k.a. XLF)
  Promoter: CMV
  Tag / fusion protein: VA tag (3XFLAG-2XTEV-6XHis-2XStrep-Beacon) (N terminal on backbone)
  Cloning method: Restriction Enzyme; 5′ cloning site BshTI (not destroyed); 3′ cloning site XbaI (not destroyed)
  Sequencing primers: 5′ CMV Forward; 3′ 5'-TCTTTCCCCTGCACTGTACC-3'
Resource information
  A portion of this plasmid was derived from a plasmid made by: MGC: 32656, IMAGE: 4076851, GenBank: BC030986.1
Terms and licenses: Academic/Nonprofit Terms; Industry Terms: Not Available to Industry
How to cite: pLD-puro-Cn-VA-NHEJ1-WT was a gift from Mohan Babu (Addgene plasmid # 141339 ; http://n2t.net/addgene:141339 ; RRID:Addgene_141339)
